Addgene plasmid #101691: pUPD-Su9MTS (12)
Purpose: Su9MTS in domestication vector
Depositing lab: Elena Caro Bernat. Publication: Adaptation of the GoldenBraid modular cloning system and creation of a toolkit for the expression of heterologous proteins in yeast mitochondria. Perez-Gonzalez A, Kniewel R, Veldhuizen M, Verma HK, Navarro-Rodriguez M, Rubio LM, Caro E. BMC Biotechnol. 2017 Nov 13;17(1):80. doi: 10.1186/s12896-017-0393-y. PubMed 29132331.
Backbone
  Vector backbone: pUPD
  Vector type: Yeast Expression
Growth in bacteria
  Bacterial resistance: Ampicillin, 100 μg/mL
  Growth temperature: 37°C
  Growth strain: DH5alpha
  Copy number: Unknown
Gene/Insert
  Gene/Insert name: CCAT-[MTS from Neurospora crassa ATP synthase subunit 9 (OR74A)]-AATG
Terms and licenses: Academic/Nonprofit Terms; Industry Terms: Not Available to Industry
How to cite: pUPD-Su9MTS (12) was a gift from Elena Caro Bernat (Addgene plasmid # 101691 ; http://n2t.net/addgene:101691 ; RRID:Addgene_101691)
