[The description below was written by a language model from this plasmid's Addgene catalogue record and pLannotate feature annotations shown in this document.]
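Description:
pUPD-Su9MTS (12) is a GoldenBraid part-domestication plasmid that stores a single standardized DNA part, not a complete expression cassette. It is catalogued under yeast expression because of its downstream use, but the annotated 3,268-nt sequence contains no yeast origin, yeast selectable marker, yeast promoter or terminator. The pUPD backbone is a small E. coli cloning vector with a high-copy ColE1/pUC-type origin, an f1 phage origin, and the β-lactamase gene with its own promoter for ampicillin selection. The cloning region lies within a lac promoter/operator and lacZα context and is flanked by SP6 and T7 phage promoters. Only a fragment of lacZα is annotated downstream of the insert, consistent with the part occupying the cloning site. The short lacI, bom and hornet peptide (VESPI) annotations are fragmentary hits and most likely backbone remnants or chance matches rather than functional elements.

The insert is the mitochondrial targeting sequence (MTS) of Neurospora crassa ATP synthase subunit 9 (Su9), which the feature table detects as an approximately 200-bp fragment of the oli/atp-9 coding sequence. This presequence is widely used to direct fused proteins into the mitochondrial matrix. The part is bounded by the four-nucleotide overhang codes CCAT and AATG. In the GoldenBraid grammar these define its position as an N-terminal signal module, placed between a promoter part and the coding sequence of a protein of interest. The part is intended to be released and combined with other domesticated modules in one-pot Type IIS assemblies, giving transcriptional units in destination vectors. It belongs to a toolkit for expressing heterologous proteins in yeast mitochondria.
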