Features (pLannotate 1.2.2; 14 found; start..end, strand, type, name):
      1..22      +  protein_bind   CAP binding site: CAP binding activates transcription in the presence of cAMP. E. coli catabolite activator protein
     37..67      +  promoter       lac promoter: promoter for the E. coli lac operon
     75..91      +  protein_bind   lac operator: The lac repressor binds to the lac operator to inhibit transcription in E. coli. This inhibition can be relieved by adding lactose or isopropyl-β-D-thiogalactopyranoside (IPTG). lac repressor encoded by lacI
    133..151     +  promoter       SP6 promoter: promoter for bacteriophage SP6 RNA polymerase
    163..225     +  CDS            VESPI_VESMG (fragment): Experimental evidence at protein level: Swiss-Prot protein existence level 1. Shows contractile activity on isolated ileum smooth muscle. From Vespa magnifica (Hornet).
    252..458     +  CDS            oli (fragment): ATP9_NEUCR - Also known as atp-9, atp9, prl-1. Experimental evidence at protein level: Swiss-Prot protein existence level 1. Mitochondrial membrane ATP synthase (F(1)F(0) ATP synthase or Complex V) produces ATP from ADP in the presence of a proton gradient across the membrane which is generated by electron transport complexes of the respiratory chain. F-type ATPases consist of two structural domains, F(1) - containing the extramembraneous catalytic core and F(0) - containing the membrane proton channel, linked together by a central stalk and a peripheral stalk. During catalysis, ATP synthesis
    542..560     -  promoter       T7 promoter: promoter for bacteriophage T7 RNA polymerase
    563..720     +  CDS            lacZα (fragment): LacZα fragment of β-galactosidase; lacZ fragment
    724..1179    +  rep_origin     f1 ori (sequence partly withheld): f1 bacteriophage origin of replication; arrow indicates direction of (+) strand synthesis
   1180..1230    -  misc_feature   bom (fragment): basis of mobility region from pBR322
   1257..1361    +  promoter       AmpR promoter: bla
   1362..2222    +  CDS            AmpR: β-lactamase; bla; confers resistance to ampicillin, carbenicillin, and related antibiotics
   2393..2981    +  rep_origin     ori: high-copy-number ColE1/pMB1/pBR322/pUC origin of replication
   3164..3256    +  CDS            lacI (fragment): lac repressor; lacI; The lac repressor binds to the lac operator to inhibit transcription in E. coli. This inhibition can be relieved by adding lactose or isopropyl-β-D-thiogalactopyranoside (IPTG).
>Addgene plasmid #101691 | pUPD-Su9MTS (12) | addgene full sequence | sequence record 198598 | Addgene NGS Result
TAATGTGAGTTAGCTCACTCATTAGGCACCCCAGGCTTTACACTTTATGCTTCCGGCTCGTATGTTGTGT
GGAATTGTGAGCGGATAACAATTTCACACAGGAAACAGCTATGACCATGATTACGCCAAGCTATTTAGGT
GACACTATAGAATACTCAAGCTATGCATCCAACGCGTTGGGAGCTCTCCCATATGGTCGACCTGCAGGCG
GCCGCGAATTCACTAGTGATTGGGCGATGAGTGGTCTCGCCATGGCCTCCACTCGTGTCCTCGCCTCTCG
CCTGGCCTCCCAGATGGCTGCTTCCGCCAAGGTTGCCCGCCCTGCTGTCCGCGTTGCTCAGGTCAGCAAG
CGCACCATCCAGACTGGCTCCCCCCTCCAGACCCTCAAGCGCACCCAGATGACCTCCATCGTCAACGCCA
CCACCCGCCAGGCTTTCCAGAAGCGCGCCTACTCTTCCTCAATGCGAGACCACTCATCGCCCAATCGAAT
TCCCGCGGCCGCCATGGCGGCCGGGAGCATGCGACGTCGGGCCCAATTCGCCCTATAGTGAGTCGTATTA
CAATTCACTGGCCGTCGTTTTACAACGTCGTGACTGGGAAAACCCTGGCGTTACCCAACTTAATCGCCTT
GCAGCACATCCCCCTTTCGCCAGCTGGCGTAATAGCGAAGAGGCCCGCACCGATCGCCCTTCCCAACAGT
TGCGCAGCCTGAATGGCGAATGG
[124 nt withheld, positions 724-847]
C
[91 nt withheld, positions 849-939]
AGGGTGATGGTTCACGTAGTGGGCCAGCGCCCTGATAGACGGTTTTTCGCCCTTTGACGTTGGAGTCCAC
GTTCTTT
[37 nt withheld, positions 1017-1053]
ACCCTATCTCGGTCTATTCTTTTGATTTATAAGGGATTTTGCCGATTTCGGCCTATTGGTTAAAAAATGA
GCTGATTTAACAAAAATTTAACGCGAATTTTAACAAAATATTAACGCTTACAATTTCCTGATGCGGTATT
TTCTCCTTACGCATCTGTGCGGTATTTCACACCGCATCAGGTGGCACTTTTCGGGGAAATGTGCGCGGAA
CCCCTATTTGTTTATTTTTCTAAATACATTCAAATATGTATCCGCTCATGAGACAATAACCCTGATAAAT
GCTTCAATAATATTGAAAAAGGAAGAGTATGAGTATTCAACATTTCCGTGTCGCCCTTATTCCCTTTTTT
GCGGCATTTTGCCTTCCTGTTTTTGCTCACCCAGAAACGCTGGTGAAAGTAAAAGATGCTGAAGATCAGT
TGGGTGCACGAGTGGGTTACATCGAACTGGATCTCAACAGCGGTAAGATCCTTGAGAGTTTTCGCCCCGA
AGAACGTTTTCCAATGATGAGCACTTTTAAAGTTCTGCTATGTGGCGCGGTATTATCCCGTATTGACGCC
GGGCAAGAGCAACTCGGTCGCCGCATACACTATTCTCAGAATGACTTGGTTGAGTACTCACCAGTCACAG
AAAAGCATCTTACGGATGGCATGACAGTAAGAGAATTATGCAGTGCTGCCATAACCATGAGTGATAACAC
TGCGGCCAACTTACTTCTGACAACGATCGGAGGACCGAAGGAGCTAACCGCTTTTTTGCACAACATGGGG
GATCATGTAACTCGCCTTGATCGTTGGGAACCGGAGCTGAATGAAGCCATACCAAACGACGAGCGTGACA
CCACGATGCCTGTAGCAATGGCAACAACGTTGCGCAAACTATTAACTGGCGAACTACTTACTCTAGCTTC
CCGGCAACAATTAATAGACTGGATGGAGGCGGATAAAGTTGCAGGACCACTTCTGCGCTCGGCCCTTCCG
GCTGGCTGGTTTATTGCTGATAAATCTGGAGCCGGTGAGCGTGGGTCGCGCGGTATCATTGCAGCACTGG
GGCCAGATGGTAAGCCCTCCCGTATCGTAGTTATCTACACGACGGGGAGTCAGGCAACTATGGATGAACG
AAATAGACAGATCGCTGAGATAGGTGCCTCACTGATTAAGCATTGGTAACTGTCAGACCAAGTTTACTCA
TATATACTTTAGATTGATTTAAAACTTCATTTTTAATTTAAAAGGATCTAGGTGAAGATCCTTTTTGATA
ATCTCATGACCAAAATCCCTTAACGTGAGTTTTCGTTCCACTGAGCGTCAGACCCCGTAGAAAAGATCAA
AGGATCTTCTTGAGATCCTTTTTTTCTGCGCGTAATCTGCTGCTTGCAAACAAAAAAACCACCGCTACCA
GCGGTGGTTTGTTTGCCGGATCAAGAGCTACCAACTCTTTTTCCGAAGGTAACTGGCTTCAGCAGAGCGC
AGATACCAAATACTGTTCTTCTAGTGTAGCCGTAGTTAGGCCACCACTTCAAGAACTCTGTAGCACCGCC
TACATACCTCGCTCTGCTAATCCTGTTACCAGTGGCTGCTGCCAGTGGCGATAAGTCGTGTCTTACCGGG
TTGGACTCAAGACGATAGTTACCGGATAAGGCGCAGCGGTCGGGCTGAACGGGGGGTTCGTGCACACAGC
CCAGCTTGGAGCGAACGACCTACACCGAACTGAGATACCTACAGCGTGAGCTATGAGAAAGCGCCACGCT
TCCCGAAGGGAGAAAGGCGGACAGGTATCCGGTAAGCGGCAGGGTCGGAACAGGAGAGCGCACGAGGGAG
CTTCCAGGGGGAAACGCCTGGTATCTTTATAGTCCTGTCGGGTTTCGCCACCTCTGACTTGAGCGTCGAT
TTTTGTGATGCTCGTCAGGGGGGCGGAGCCTATGGAAAAACGCCAGCAACGCGGCCTTTTTACGGTTCCT
GGCCTTTTGCTGGCCTTTTGCTCACATGTTCTTTCCTGCGTTATCCCCTGATTCTGTGGATAACCGTATT
ACCGCCTTTGAGTGAGCTGATACCGCTCGCCGCAGCCGAACGACCGAGCGCAGCGAGTCAGTGAGCGAGG
AAGCGGAAGAGCGCCCAATACGCAAACCGCCTCTCCCCGCGCGTTGGCCGATTCATTAATGCAGCTGGCA
CGACAGGTTTCCCGACTGGAAAGCGGGCAGTGAGCGCAACGCAAT
