>Addgene plasmid #101691 | pUPD-Su9MTS (12) | depositor partial sequence | sequence record 204532 | Su9MTS
ATGGCCTCCACTCGTGTCCTCGCCTCTCGCCTGGCCTCCCAGATGGCTGCTTCCGCCAAGGTTGCCCGCC
CTGCTGTCCGCGTTGCTCAGGTCAGCAAGCGCACCATCCAGACTGGCTCCCCCCTCCAGACCCTCAAGCG
CACCCAGATGACCTCCATCGTCAACGCCACCACCCGCCAGGCTTTCCAGAAGCGCGCCTACTCTTCCTC
